Addgene plasmid #33169: pDMG4c
Depositing lab: David Bartel. Depositing organization: Whitehead Institute for Biomedical Research. Publication: Weak seed-pairing stability and high target-site abundance decrease the proficiency of lsy-6 and other microRNAs. Garcia DM, Baek D, Shin C, Bell GW, Grimson A, Bartel DP. Nat Struct Mol Biol. 2011 Sep 11;18(10):1139-46. doi: 10.1038/nsmb.2115. PubMed 21909094.
Backbone
  Vector backbone: pIS1
  Backbone manufacturer: Addgene (#12179)
  Backbone size w/o insert (bp): 4085
  Vector type: Mammalian Expression, Luciferase
Growth in bacteria
  Bacterial resistance: Ampicillin, 100 μg/mL
  Growth temperature: 37°C
  Growth strain: DH5alpha
  Copy number: High Copy
Gene/Insert
  Gene/Insert name: ptp-1 3'UTR
  Species: C. elegans (nematode)
  Mutation: ] LTA sites: tacGaTa, atacGaTa
  GenBank ID: NM_065331.2
  Entrez Gene: ptp-1 (a.k.a. C48D5.2)
  Tag / fusion protein: Luciferase (N terminal on backbone)
  Cloning method: Restriction Enzyme; 5′ cloning site XbaI (not destroyed); 3′ cloning site EagI (not destroyed)
  Sequencing primers: 5′ Rluc-F; 3′ EBV Reverse
Terms and licenses: Academic/Nonprofit Terms; Industry Terms: Not Available to Industry
How to cite: pDMG4c was a gift from David Bartel (Addgene plasmid # 33169 ; http://n2t.net/addgene:33169 ; RRID:Addgene_33169)
