[The description below was written by a language model from this plasmid's Addgene catalogue record.]
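Description:
pDMG4c is a mammalian luciferase reporter plasmid built on the pIS1 backbone (about 4.1 kb without insert). It is propagated in E. coli as a high-copy plasmid under ampicillin selection. The record does not list the promoter, polyadenylation signal or origin of replication, and no feature table is provided, so these elements cannot be described beyond what the backbone name implies. The use of an Rluc forward sequencing primer suggests that the luciferase encoded on the backbone is Renilla luciferase.

The insert is the 3′ untranslated region of the C. elegans gene ptp-1 (C48D5.2), cloned between XbaI and EagI sites, both of which are retained. The luciferase is listed as N-terminal on the backbone, so the insert lies downstream of the luciferase coding sequence. There it acts as the reporter transcript's 3′UTR rather than being translated as a protein fusion. The mutation field notes altered "LTA sites", giving two short site sequences with capitalised bases that appear to mark substitutions. The record does not define the term LTA or say which microRNA the sites are meant to match.

The associated publication examined how seed-pairing stability and target-site abundance affect the targeting proficiency of lsy-6 and other microRNAs. This construct therefore fits the standard design for a microRNA target reporter assay. In such an assay, the plasmid is transfected into cultured mammalian cells and luciferase output reports how strongly the UTR sites mediate repression, typically compared with variants of the same UTR carrying different site sequences. The record restricts distribution to academic and nonprofit users.
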