>Addgene plasmid #33169 | pDMG4c | depositor partial sequence | sequence record 39253 | ptp-1 3' UTR - ] LTA sites: tacGaTa, atacGaTa
GCTTTTATCCAAAAAATACATATATCGTTTTTGTTTCTTCAAATTCTTCTTCCCATCGAACTCTCATGAA
TCACGGATCCCGCGAGGTGCTAGCTATTTTTGCCTTTTTTCTTTCTTCTTTTTTTTATTGCATAGTTAAT
TAGCTATTGTTTTCCTACACAAAACTAGTCAATGTTTTAAGTAATTAAATATCATCATTTAATATTTCAA
CAAAAAATCTATCTCAATGGGTCACCCGATGTGATTTTCGTACCAATTGTTCCCCATCACTACGTCATAA
TTGTACCACCCCCCCCCATCTTTCATGTACGAAAAATCGCCCAAACTTGTATGTAAAAAAAACAAAAAAG
TCCTCTCAAATCATCACAAACTTTCCTTCTTTTTCATATAAAATGTTACAGTCTGTGTTTCCATTGTACG
ATAAAAAAGTGTGATCGGGGAAAAAGAAACGGGGCTACATGATCGGGAAAGTGTGAACAGTTTGCTTGAT
TTCGGAAATCACCAGGTTTCAAAATTTCTAAATAAAATTGGAAGGGAAGGGAAGGGAAGGGAAAAGAGAA
ATATATATAAATATATAGAACCCAAGAAAAAATGGAACAAAAAAAACGGAGAATGAGGTGTTTAGATGAA
CGAAAAAATGCAAATTTTTAGAGTTTNGTCGATCCAGCGAATAAAATCGAAACTTNGAAAAAAAAAAAGA
GACACTGCCTATTAGAAAACAAAAAAAAACATTTCACAAAAAAAATTAGATGGGGGTGAGGGACGAAGAG
TAGATCAGAAAATTGTGAAAAAGAAAATATTTTTACATCGGTTTTCCATAACAAAACGGTACATAAAATG
ATGGAGAGAATCGAGGGGAATGATCAAGGAATGGGACATGGCCTGCCATGAGACAAAAGACGNTTCNCAA
TACACAANTAGAGCGGGGGATAGAAGANTAGAAGAAGCTTATTCCAGTGNTTATGGGGCTATTTATATGA
TGTAGAAAAATACGATAATGTATTTTTATACATNTTCCCCC
