>Addgene plasmid #33169 | pDMG4c | addgene partial sequence | sequence record 41320 | Rluc-F 5'-ccaggattcttttccaatgc-3'
GAATTTGTCAAAGTAAAAGGTCTTCATTTTTCGCAAGAAGATGCACCTGCATGAAATGGGAAAATATATC
AAATCGTTCGTTGAGCGAGTTCTCAAAAATGAACAATAATTCTAGGAGCTCTATACCGGTCTCGATATCA
CTACTAGTGTTCTAGAGCTTTTATCCAAAAAATACATATATCGTTTTTGTTTCTTCAAATTCTTCTTCCC
ATCGAACTCTCATGAATCACGGATCCCGCGAGGTGCTAGCTATTTTTGCCTTTTTTCTTTCTTCTTTTTT
TTATTGCATAGTTAATTAGCTATTGTTTTCCTACACAAAACTAGTCAATGTTTTAAGTAATTAAATATCA
TCATTTAATATTTCAACAAAAAATCTATCTCAATGGGTCACCCGATGTGATTTTCGTACCAATTGTTCCC
CATCACTACGTCATAATTGTACCACCCCCCCCCATCTTTCATGTACGAAAAATCGCCCAAACTTGTATGT
AAAAAAAACAAAAAAGTCCTCTCAAATCATCACAAACTTTCCTTCTTTTTCATATAAAATGTTACAGTCT
GTGTTTCCATTGTACGATAAAAAAGTGTGATCGGGGAAAAAGAAACGGGGCTACATGATCGGGAAAGTGT
GAACAGTTTGCTTGATTTCGGAAATCACCAGGTTTCAAAATTTCTAAATAAAATTGGAAGGGAAGGGAAG
GGAAGGGAAAAGAGAAATATATATAAATAT
