>Addgene plasmid #33169 | pDMG4c | addgene partial sequence | sequence record 42634 | EBV-rev 5'-GTGGTTTGTCCAAACTCATC-3'
CGGCCGGGGGGAAAATGTATAAAAATACATTATCGTATTTTTCTACATCATATAAATAGCCCCATAAGCA
CTGGAATAAGCTTCTTCTAGTCTTCTATCCCCCGCTCTAGTTGTGTATTGTGAAGCGTCTTTTGTCTCAT
GGCAGGCCATGTCCCATTCCTTGATCATTCCCCTCGATTCTCTCCATCATTTTATGTACCGTTTTGTTAT
GGAAAACCGATGTAAAAATATTTTCTTTTTCACAATTTTCTGATCTACTCTTCGTCCCTCACCCCCATCT
AATTTTTTTTGTGAAATGTTTTTTTTTGTTTTCTAATAGGCAGTGTCTCTTTTTTTTTTTCGAAGTTTCG
ATTTTATTCGCTGGATCGACGAAACTCTAAAAATTTGCATTTTTTCGTTCATCTAAACACCTCATTCTCC
GTTTTTTTTGTTCCATTTTTTCTTGGGTTCTATATATTTATATATATTTCTCTTTTCCCTTCCCTTCCCT
TCCCTTCCAATTTTATTTAGAAATTTTGAAACCTGGTGATTTCCGAAATCAAGCAAACTGTTCACACTTT
CCCGATCATGTAGCCCCGTTTCTTTTTCCCCGATCACACTTTTTTATCGTACAATGGAAACACAGACTGT
AACATTTTATATGAAAAAGAAGGAAAGTTTGTGATGATTTGAGAGGACTTTTTTGTTTTTTTTACATACA
AGTTTGGGCGA
